Addgene plasmid #187817: GB4367
Purpose: Module for dCasEV2.1 activated expression for HarFAR, ATF1-2 and Atr delta11.
Depositing lab: Diego Orzaez. Depositing organization: Instituto de Biologia Molecular y Celular de Plantas. Publication: Tunable control of insect pheromone biosynthesis in Nicotiana benthamiana. Kallam K, Moreno-Gimenez E, Mateos-Fernandez R, Tansley C, Gianoglio S, Orzaez D, Patron N. Plant Biotechnol J. 2023 Apr 9. doi: 10.1111/pbi.14048. PubMed 37032497.
Backbone
  Vector backbone: pDGB3_omega1
  Vector type: Plant Expression
Growth in bacteria
  Bacterial resistance: Spectinomycin, 50 μg/mL
  Growth temperature: 37°C
  Growth strain: DH5alpha
  Copy number: High Copy
Gene/Insert
  Gene/Insert name: Moth Pheromone pathway
  Species: Synthetic
  Cloning method: Restriction Enzyme; 5′ cloning site Unknown (unknown if destroyed)
Terms and licenses: Academic/Nonprofit Terms; Industry Terms: Not Available to Industry
Depositor comments: Contains the Transcriptional Units for constitutive expression of kanamycin resistance, and for dCasEV2.1-regulated expression of HarFAR, SpATF1-2 and Atr delta11
How to cite: GB4367 was a gift from Diego Orzaez (Addgene plasmid # 187817 ; http://n2t.net/addgene:187817 ; RRID:Addgene_187817)
