[The description below was written by a language model from this plasmid's Addgene catalogue record and pLannotate feature annotations shown in this document.]
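Description:
GB4367 is a 19.2 kb plant binary vector built on the pDGB3_omega1 backbone and carries a multigene module for a moth sex pheromone biosynthetic pathway. The backbone has a high-copy ColE1/pMB1-type origin with the pBR322 bom region for propagation in E. coli. It also has the pVS1 replicon (oriV, RepA and the StaA stability protein), which supports maintenance in Agrobacterium. Bacterial selection is through aadA, which confers spectinomycin/streptomycin resistance. Short annotated fragments of a gentamicin resistance gene, an integron Pc promoter and rop appear to be backbone remnants rather than functional parts.

The payload lies between the nopaline-type left and right T-DNA border repeats. Next to the left border is a constitutive plant selection cassette in which the NOS promoter drives nptII (neo, kanamycin resistance), ending in the NOS terminator. According to the depositor, the rest of the T-DNA holds three transcriptional units for HarFAR, SpATF1-2 and Atr delta11. The automated annotation detects two of these by homology: a coding sequence matching yeast alcohol O-acetyltransferase ATF1, and one matching a moth delta-11 acyl-CoA desaturase. The HarFAR coding sequence, and the promoters and terminators of all three units, are not annotated in the feature table. These presumably occupy the large unannotated stretches of the T-DNA.

The three pathway genes are not constitutively expressed. They are placed under control of dCasEV2.1, a dCas9-based programmable transcriptional activator, which is not recorded as part of this plasmid. The associated publication title indicates that the construct was used for tunable control of insect pheromone production in Nicotiana benthamiana.
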