Features (pLannotate 1.2.2; 17 found; start..end, strand, type, name):
    266..322     -  CDS            GmR (fragment): gentamycin acetyltransferase; aacC1; confers resistance to gentamycin
    498..521     -  promoter       Pc promoter (fragment): intI1 (promoter lies within the coding sequence); class 1 integron promoter
   1045..1069    +  misc_feature   LB T-DNA repeat: left border repeat from nopaline C58 T-DNA
   1115..1367    -  terminator     NOS terminator: nopaline synthase terminator and poly(A) signal
   1410..2201    -  CDS            neo: KKA2_KLEPN - Also known as kan, nptII. Experimental evidence at protein level: Swiss-Prot protein existence level 1. Resistance to kanamycin, neomycin, paromomycin, ribostamycin, butirosin and gentamicin B. From Klebsiella pneumoniae.
   2235..2414    -  promoter       NOS promoter: nopaline synthase promoter
   8327..9901    +  CDS            ATF1: ATF1_YEAST - Experimental evidence at protein level: Swiss-Prot protein existence level 1. Major alcohol O-acetyltransferase that uses acetyl-CoA to synthesize acetate esters from various alcohols, producing ethyl acetate, isoamyl acetate, isobutyl acetate, butyl acetate, hexyl acetate, heptyl acetate and octyl acetate (PubMed:7764365, PubMed:9758847, PubMed:10653746, PubMed:12937998, PubMed:16845703, PubMed:18597084, PubMed:17891501, PubMed:25306884, PubMed:28160314). The alcohol acyltransferase activity is promiscuous with regard to alcohol but relatively specific for acetyl-CoA since ATF1 d
  11869..12843   +  CDS            ACO11_CHORO: Experimental evidence at protein level: Swiss-Prot protein existence level 1. Catalyzes the formation of Delta(11) fatty acyl precursors in the pheromone gland, with a preference for myristic acid. From Choristoneura rosaceana (Oblique banded leafroller).
  13586..13610   +  misc_feature   RB T-DNA repeat: right border repeat from nopaline C58 T-DNA
  13950..14351   +  CDS            Y4CG_SINFN (fragment): Protein inferred from homology: Swiss-Prot protein existence level 3. From Sinorhizobium fredii (strain NBRC 101917 / NGR234).
  14911..15540   +  CDS            pVS1 StaA: stability protein from the Pseudomonas plasmid pVS1 (Heeb et al., 2000)
  15969..17042   +  CDS            pVS1 RepA: replication protein from the Pseudomonas plasmid pVS1 (Heeb et al., 2000)
  17108..17302   +  rep_origin     pVS1 oriV: origin of replication for the Pseudomonas plasmid pVS1 (Heeb et al., 2000)
  17505..17544   +  CDS            rop (fragment): Rop protein, which maintains plasmids at low copy number; rop
  17646..17786   +  misc_feature   bom: basis of mobility region from pBR322
  17972..18560   -  rep_origin     ori: high-copy-number ColE1/pMB1/pBR322/pUC origin of replication
  18651..259     -  CDS            aadA (across the origin): S3AD_ECOLX - Experimental evidence at protein level: Swiss-Prot protein existence level 1. Mediates bacterial resistance to the antibiotics streptomycin and spectinomycin. From Escherichia coli.
>Addgene plasmid #187817 | GB4367 | addgene full sequence | sequence record 377725 | Addgene NGS Result
CTACAGCGCGGAGAATCTCGCTCTCTCCAGGGGAAGCCGAAGTTTCCAAAAGGTCGTTGATCAAAGCTCG
CCGCGTTGTTTCATCAAGCCTTACGGTCACCGTAACCAGCAAATCAATATCACTGTGTGGCTTCAGGCCG
CCATCCACTGCGGAGCCGTACAAATGTACGGCCAGCAACGTCGGTTCGAGATGGCGCTCGATGACGCCAA
CTACCTCTGATAGTTGAGTCGATACTTCGGCGATCACCGCTTCCCTCATAATGTTTAACTTTGTTTTAGG
GCGACTGCCCTGCTGCGTAACATCGTTGCTGCTCCATAACATCAAACATCGACCCACGGCGTAACGCGCT
TGCTGCTTGGATGCCCGAGGCATAGACTGTACCCCAAAAAAACAGTCATAACAAGCCATGAAAACCGCCA
CTGCGCCGTTACCACCGCTGCGTTCGGTCAAGGTTCTGGACCAGTTGCGTGAGCGCATACGCTACTTGCA
TTACAGCTTACGAACCGAACAGGCTTATGTCCACTGGGTTCGTGCCTTCATCCGTTTCCACGGTGTGCGT
CACCCGGCAACCTTGGGTAGCAGCGAAGTCGAGGCATTTCTGTCCTGGCTGGAACAGAACTTATTATTTC
CTTCCTCTTTTCTACAGTATTTAAAGATACCCCAAGAAGCTAATTATAACAAGACGAACTCCAATTCACT
GTTCCTTGCATTCTAAAACCTTAAATACCAGAAAACAGCTTTTTCAAAGTTGTTTTCAAAGTTGGCGTAT
AACATAGTATCGACGGAGCCGATTTTGAAACCGCGGTGATCACAGGCAGCAACGCTCTGTCATCGTTACA
ATCAACATGCTACCCTCCGCGAGATCATCCGTGTTTCAAACCCGGCAGCTTAGTTGCCGTTCTTCCGAAT
AGCATCGGTAACATGAGCAAAGTCTGCCGCCTTACAACGGCTCTCCCGCTGACGCCGTCCCGGACTGATG
GGCTGCCTGTATCGAGTGGTGATTTTGTGCCGAGCTGCCGGTCGGGGAGCTGTTGGCTGGCTGGTGGCAG
GATATATTGTGGTGTAAACATAACGGATCCGGTCTCAGGAGAGCGATCAGCTTGCATGCCGGTCGATCTA
GTAACATAGATGACACCGCGCGCGATAATTTATCCTAGTTTGCGCGCTATATTTTGTTTTCTATCGCGTA
TTAAATGTATAATTGCGGGACTCTAATCATAAAAACCCATCTCATAAATAACGTCATGCATTACATGTTA
ATTATTACATGCTTAACGTAATTCAACAGAAATTATATGATAATCATGGCAAGACCGGCAACAGGATTCA
ATCTTAAGAAACTTTATTGCCAAATGTTTGAACGATCTGCTTGACTCTAGCTAGAGTCCGAACCCCAGAG
TCCCGCTCAGAAGAACTCGTCAAGAAGGCGATAGAAGGCTATGCGCTGCGAATCGGGAGCGGCGATACCG
TAAAGCACGAGGAAGCGGTCAGCCCATTCGCCGCCAAGCTCTTCAGCAATATCACGGGTAGCCAACGCTA
TGTCCTGATAGCGGTCCGCCACACCCAGCCGGCCACAGTCGATGAATCCAGAAAAGCGGCCATTTTCCAC
CATGATATTCGGCAAGCAGGCGTCGCCGTGGGTCACGACGAGATCCTCGCCGTCGGGCATCCGCGCCTTG
AGCCTGGCGAACAGTTCGGCTGGCGCGAGCCCCTGATGCTCTTCGTCCAGATCATCCTGATCGACAAGAC
CGGCTTCCATCCGAGTACGTGCTCGCTCGATGCGGTGTTTCGCTTGGTGGTCGAATGGGCAGGTAGCCGG
ATCAAGCGTATGCAGCCGCCGCATTGCATCAGCCATGATGGATACTTTCTCGGCAGGAGCAAGGTGAGAT
GACAGGAGATCCTGCCCCGGCACTTCGCCCAATAGCAGCCAGTCCCTTCCCGCTTCAGTGACAACGTCGA
GCACAGCTGCGCAAGGAACGCCCGTCGTGGCCAGCCACGATAGCCGCGCTGCCTCGTCTTGGAGTTCATT
CAGGGCACCGGACAGGTCGGTCTTGACAAAAAGAACCGGGCGCCCCTGCGCTGACAGCCGGAACACGGCG
GCATCAGAGCAGCCGATTGTCTGTTGTGCCCAGTCATAGCCGAATAGCCTCTCCACCCAAGCGGCCGGAG
AACCTGCGTGCAATCCATCTTGTTCAATCATGCCTCGATCGAGTTGAGAGTGAATATGAGACTCTAATTG
GATACCGAGGGGAATTTATGGAACGTCAGTGGAGCATTTTTGACAAGAAATATTTGCTAGCTGATAGTGA
CCTTAGGCGACTTTTGAACGCGCAATAATGGTTTCTGACGTATGTGCTTAGCTCATTAAACTCCAGAAAC
CCGCGGCTCAGTGGCTCCTTCAACGTTGCGGTTCTGTCAGTTCCAAACGTAAAACGGCTTGTCCCGCGTC
ATCGGCGGGGGTCATACCGTGACTCCCTTAATTCTCATGTATCTCCGTCAGGAGCTAACTGAGATACTAC
CATAGATGACTACCCATCCCTCTAGGCCTTAGATAACCGGATACAGTGACTTTGATAGGTTTGTGGGGTA
CAGCTATGACTTGCATAGCTGCGTATGGAGGAAGGAACTTTTGCGTGTTAGTATGTTGACCCGTGTATTA
CGCATGCGGGTAGATCATGTGGGTAGAGACATCCAGGTCAAGTTCTCGACCTTCTCGTGGGAGGTGATCC
AGTTCACTATAGGACCATTCCATTCGAGCATGGCACTAAGTACGCCGTCCCCATTCTGGTAATCATCATC
CCTATCAGGGTTTGGAGTGAGTGGTGACGGTTATTCCCCAGGAATGGACTTCTTATTCACAGTCGGTCAC
ATTGGGCTACTCCTTGGGTCTTCCGCTTGGCCCGGTCTGTTGGGCCGCCATTGCGTGAGTTTCGGCCCTG
TGCTGCGCTGTGTCGGCGATTCTCATTGGGGCCTCACATCTGGAAACCCCGACCTATTTTGACGGCACCA
TTGGCGGAAGTTGCTGGGCTTGTGCACCGTGAAGTCCTCCGCGGGCCTCCCCCCTACAAAAGACGATAAG
CTCCGGCAAGCAGCATTGATCAACGCAAGGATCGGCGATATTAACAGAGATACGGCTGATTACTCTTGTT
GGTGTGGTATCGCTAAACTGCGCCGCGGAGCCTTATGGCAAAGTCGTCCGCGAACCATTCCGGTAGCGCT
TAAGGTCCATAGCACATTCATCGCATCCCGGCGTGCGTTCAATTTGACGACCCCTTGGCGCAAAGGTGCT
GGCCACGTGCTAAATTAAAGCGGCTGCACTGCTGTAAGGTCCGTTACGGAGAGGGCGGCCTGGGGAGAGC
ACTAGCCCATCGACCTGTACAGGAACACTCTATATTGTTCTCGGACGGACAGATTACTAGAGTGCCGCTT
TCAGCCCCCCTGTCGTCGCCGACGTCTGTAATATGGCGTTGTTGTGATTCCACTCTATTGAGGCATTAAC
TGATGCGTAAGGAGATCTGGAATGAACTGGCCTATGTCACTGAAACTGTGCAAACACCCAATGTCGTTAG
TGTAGGTTCTGACCGATACCTGCTTCGTTGAGAACTCACAATTTTACAACTGGGGACATAATCCCTACGC
CCATCATCTACTCGCGTCCCTGTGGCTCCAGTTCATGTAATGGGAGAGTATCCTCCACAAGATCTAGTGC
TATGGTGGTATAGTAAGCTCGTACTGTGGTAGATGACTCCCTCTTCTCTCACCAACCAGTCAACGCCCCG
TACCGATGCTGAACAAGTCGATGCAGGCCCTTCTTCTCTCACCAACCAGTCCAATCCCGAGGCCTGACCC
GACATATCCCATCTTCTCTCACCAACCAGTCGTAGCTAACTATGTTCCCGTCCTAATACCTCTACGTGCA
AGCAGTATAAAAACAAAATACATAAACATAACTAAAATCTCATATCGTTGTAATTGTCATATACTAGTGG
TAATTAAGTCCAGTTACACTTAAGGTTAAATTTGCTGACTCTTTTTTACCTTTCATTTCTGAAAATGGTT
GTGTTGACTAGCAAGGAGACAAAGCCTAGCGTCGCTGAATTTTACGCTGGAAAAAGTGTTTTTATTACTG
GGGGTACTGGGTTTCTCGGTAAGGTTTTCATTGAGAAACTCTTGTATTCTTGTCCAGATATAGAAAACAT
TTACATGTTGATCAGGGAAAAAAAAGGTTTATCAGTTGGTGAGAGGATCAAGCAGTTTCTTGACGACCCT
CTGTTTACCAGGTTGAAGGATAAGAGGCCTGCTGATCTTGAGAAAATCGTCCTTATTCCTGGCGACATTA
CTGCTCCCGACTTGGGTATTAACAGTGAGAACGAAAAAATGCTTATAGAAAAGGTGAGTGTTATCATACA
CTCAGCAGCTACCGTCAAGTTCAATGAGCCATTGCCTACCGCTTGGAAGATCAATGTCGAGGGTACACGG
ATGATGTTAGCACTTAGCAGACGGATGAAGAGAATAGAGGTTTTCATCCATATCTCTACCGCTTACACAA
ATACAAACAGGGAGGTGGTTGATGAAATTTTGTACCCTGCACCTGCTGACATTGACCAAGTTCACCAGTA
CGTGAAAGATGGTATCTCTGAAGAAGATACTGAGAAGATCCTCAATGGAAGGCCCAATACATATACTTTC
ACCAAGGCTCTGACCGAGCATTTAGTTGCTGAGAACCAAGCTTATGTGCCAACCATTATCGTTAGGCCGA
GTGTTGTTGCTGCTATAAAGGACGAGCCACTTAAAGGATGGCTGGGCAATTGGTTTGGCGCTACCGGATT
GACAGTTTTTACCGCAAAGGGACTAAACAGGGTCATTTATGGTCATTCCTCATACATAGTTGATCTTATT
CCTGTAGATTACGTTGCTAATTTAGTTATCGCCGCAGGAGCCAAGTCTTCAAAATCTACAGAATTGAAAG
TGTATAATTGCTGCTCTTCAAGCTGCAACCCAGTGACCATTGGGACGTTAATGAGTATGTTCGCTGACGA
CGCTATAAAGCAGAAAAGTTATGCAATGCCGTTACCGGGTTGGTACATATTTACCAAGTATAAGTGGCTT
GTGCTACTGTTGACTTTCTTATTTCAGGTCATTCCTGCTTATGTTACAGATCTCTCTAGGCATCTGATTG
GTAAATCCCCACGTTATATCAAGCTCCAATCCCTGGTTAATCAGACTAGATCATCTATAGATTTCTTTAC
CAACCACAGCTGGGTTATGAAGGCCGACCGGGTGAGGGAGTTGTACGCATCACTGTCTCCCGCCGATAAA
TACCTATTCCCGTGTGATCCTACCGATATAAATTGGACTCATTATATACAGGATTATTGTTGGGGTGTGA
GGCACTTCTTGGAAAAGAAATATCGGTGAGCTTCTTTGTGGTTATTATTTAGCTTCTGTACACTAAATTT
ATGATGCAAGAAGCGTTGTACACAACATATAGAAGAAGAGTGCGAGGTGAAGCAAGTAGGAGAAATGTTA
GGAAAGCTCCTATACAAAAGGATGGCATGTTGAAGATTAGCATCTTTTTAATCCCAAGTTTAAATATAAA
GCATATTTTATGTACCACTTTCTTTATCTGGGGTTTGTAATCCCTTTATATCTTTATGCAATCTTTACGT
TAGTTAATATCTATCTATCGATATTCTAGTATCTTATACTATAGATCCAACTGAACCAAGAAATTATGAA
CCGTGTCTTCCAGAAATTCTAATAATGATGGGAGCAATATAAATATAAGGATGTCTTTGACAATAAAAGG
GCGGTGGAAGAGTTATAGTGAAAGCTTCTGGCCATCAAATGGGCTCTTTGTCACATGATTGAACTACTTC
ACCACCTACCGTTGGTATCCATAGTAAATTGAGATTAAAAAAAGTTAAAACAAACTATTCATTCCATGTC
ATTTTACTTTTCAACTTGCTATCTTCTAATTATAAGTGGGTTGTGGAGAGAGCACTGTTGGGTCAGCAAA
GCAAAGTAGATTATACTCTATAATATTATGATGATTAGTCAACTGCTGCTCACTTACAACGATGGAAATG
GGGATGAGGGTAACTTTACGCTGTCAAGCGGGGTTTAGCCATTAACATCGTCGTCAAAGTTCGATTTCTG
GAGTGTGAAAAATTAGGGTTTCGTCGATAGGAGATGAAAAGTCGAAATTTCGGTGCGAGAAATCAAAATT
GATGGAAGATCGGCGGCGAATTTGAGAGGATAGTGAGAAGAAGAAGATTAAGAGATGATTTGAATTGGGA
GGGAAAATCGAATCGCCAGTGTTTGTTTTAGGGTTTTTAATCTCCGGGAATTGAATTTTGGGCGTCGTAA
AACTGTAAAGTGTGTTTATGTAGTAATCTTTATCTGAGATGATACAGAAGAGATTCTATCCCAGATACGG
TAAATTTGTTTTCCCCTAGGTCGGTGGTCAACATTGCATTTTTAAGTCAACTTTTAATATATTTTAGTTT
AATTTCTATAATTTAACCTTTTTGGCATTATCTTTAGGAAATTTTTTTGACGTATTTTATTTTACTTATT
AAAAGTGAAAAATCTTAAACATATTAATTAATATCTTGCATAACCAATTGACATTGTAATCATCACAATT
AAATTTGATTAAAAATCCACTTTCTGCAAACAAACAAAGTTTTTTTTAATAAAGTCTATAACATATCGAG
TATAATAGTATCAATATAGATTTTGATGATAACAACAATAGCCACTCCTGACGGAGTGTTTCATGTCCAA
GCGAAAAGCCGCTCTACGGAATGGATCTACGTTACTGCCTGCATAAGGAGATCGGTGTAGCCAAGGACGA
AAGCGACCCTAGGTTCTAACCGTCGACTTTGGCGGAAAGGTTTCACTCAGGAAGCAGACACTGATTGACA
CGGTTTAGCAGAACGTTTGAGGACTAGGTCAAATTGAGTGGTTTAATATCGGCATGTCTGGCTTTAAAAT
TCAGTATAGTGCGCTGATCGGAGATGAATTAAAAACACGAGTTCCCAAAACCAGGCGGGCTCGCCACGTC
GGCTAATCCTGGTACATTATGTGAACAATGTTCTGAAGAAAATTTGTGAAAGAAGGACGGGTCATCGCCT
ACTATTAGCAACAACGGTCGGCCACACCTTCCATTGTCGTGGCCACGCTCGGATTACACGGCAGAGGTGC
TTGTGTTCCGACAGGCTAGCATATTATCCTAAGGCGTTACCCCAATCGTTTACCGTCGGATTTGCTATAG
CCCCTGAACGCTACATGTACGAAACCATGTTATGTATGCACTAGGTCAACAATAGGACATAGCCTTGTAG
TTAACACGTAGCCCGGTCGTATAAGTACAGTAGACCCTTCGCCGGCATCCTATTTATTAAGTTATTTCTA
CAGCAAAACGATCATATGCAGATCCGCAGTGGGCGGTAGACACACGTCCACCCGGCTGCTCTGTAACAGG
GACTAAAGAGGTGATGATTATCGTGTGTGCCCCGTTATGGTCGTGTTCGATCAGAGCGCCCTTGCGAGCA
GTCGTATGCTTTCTCGAATTCCGAGCGGTTAAGCGTGACAGTCCCAGCGAACCCACAAAACGTGATCGCA
GTCCATGCGATCATACGCAAGAAGGAAGGTCCCCATACACCGACGCACCAGTTTACACGCCGTATGCATA
AACGAGCTGCACAAACGAGAGTGTTTGAACTGGACCTCTAGTTCCTCTACAAAGAACACCTTGACCTGTT
GCGAAGTTGCCTTGCCTAGATGCAATGTCGGACGTATCACTTTTGCCTCAACGACTGCTGCTTTCGCTGT
AACCCAAGACAGACAACAGTAACCGCCTTTTGAAGGCAAGTCCTCCGCCTGTGACTAACTGTGCCAAATC
GTCTTCCAAACCCCTTATCCAATTTAACTCACCAAATTATTGCGATACAGACCCTAATTTCACATCATAT
GACACTAATTGCCTCTGCCAAAATTCTGTCCTCAATGACTCCCTCTTCTCTCACCAACCAGTCAGTTGGG
TTCACCCGGGTCGGACCTGAGTCGACCAAGCCTTCTTCTCTCACCAACCAGTCGCGACCGCAGAACTTAC
GCTCGAGGGTCCGTCTTCTCTCACCAACCAGTCTCCCCGGTTATCTCTCCCGTCCTAATACCTCTACGTG
CAAGCAGTATAAAAACAAAATACATAAACATAACTAAAATCTCATATCGTTGTAATTGTCATATACTAGT
GGTAATTAAGTCCAGTTACACTTAAGGTTAAATTTGCTGACTCTTTTTTACCTTTCATTTCTGAAAATGA
ATGAAATCGATGAAAAAAATCAAGCTCCCGTACAACAGGAGTGTCTCAAGGAAATGATACAGAACGGCCA
CGCAAGGAGGATGGGCAGTGTAGAGGACCTCTACGTAGCCTTAAACAGACAAAACCTGTATAGAAACTTT
TGTACGTATGGGGAACTTTCCGACTACTGCACCCGAGATCAACTGACATTAGCCCTGAGGGAGATTTGTC
TCAAAAATCCAACCCTTCTGCATATAGTCTTGCCAACCCGTTGGCCAAACCATGAGAACTATTATCGTTC
TTCCGAATATTATTCAAGACCCCATCCTGTCCATGATTATATAAGCGTACTCCAAGAGTTGAAGCTTTCT
GGGGTAGTGCTTAATGAACAACCGGAATACTCTGCAGTGATGAAGCAAATCCTTGAAGAATTTAAGAATT
CAAAAGGTAGCTATACGGCAAAAATCTTCAAGTTGACAACTACTTTGACGATACCCTACTTCGGGCCTAC
CGGTCCTTCATGGAGATTGATCTGTCTCCCCGAGGAACATACAGAGAAGTGGAGGAAGTTCATTTTTGTT
AGCAACCACTGTATGTCAGATGGCAGGTCCAGTATACATTTTTTCCATGATCTTAGAGATGAGCTTAACA
ATATAAAGACCCCTCCAAAGAAGTTAGACTATATCTTTAAGTATGAAGAGGATTACCAGTTATTAAGGAA
ACTCCCTGAGCCTATAGAGAAAGTTATAGACTTTAGGCCACCGTATTTATTCATCCCGAAGAGCCTTCTT
AGCGGATTCATCTATAACCACTTACGATTTAGTTCCAAAGGAGTGTGTATGCGAATGGATGACGTTGAGA
AAACGGATGACGTCGTAACAGAAATAATAAATATTAGCCCTACAGAATTTCAAGCTATCAAGGCCAATAT
TAAGAGTAACATCCAAGGGAAATGTACGATCACGCCCTTTTTGCATGTGTGTTGGTTTGTATCCCTTCAC
AAGTGGGGAAAATTTTTCAAGCCCCTTAACTTCGAATGGCTGACTGACATTTTTATACCAGCTGATTGCA
GGTCCCAACTCCCAGACGATGATGAAATGCGACAGATGTATAGATATGGCGCTAATGTAGGGTTTATAGA
CTTCACTCCCTGGATAAGCGAGTTTGATATGAACGACAACAAAGAAAACTTCTGGCCCTTAATTGAACAC
TACCACGAGGTTATTTCTGAAGCCTTGAGGAATAAGAAGCATCTTCATGGCCTTGGCTTTAACATTCAGG
GATTCGTTCAAAAGTATGTCAATATAGATAAGGTTATGTGCGACCGTGCTATTGGAAAAAGACGTGGCGG
TACGCTCTTGAGCAATGTGGGTTTGTTTAATCAATTGGAAGAGCCGGACGCCAAATATTCTATATGCGAC
TTAGCCTTTGGTCAATTTCAGGGAAGCTGGCACCAAGCCTTCAGTCTTGGAGTATGTAGCACTAACGTCA
AAGGAATGAACATAGTGGTTGCATCAACTAAAAACGTGGTAGGATCTCAGGAGAGCTTAGAGGAATTATG
TTCCATTTACAAAGCTCTGCTGTTAGGGCCTTAGGCTTACGAAAATATAGTTGAAACAGAGCAGAGATCA
TGGTGTTAGCCTTCTATGGCTGAAGAAAAATAGTTGAAAAAATGTGTGTGTCTAGTGTTTTAGTGTGTCT
GTCTGTTGAAAACAGGGAAAAAAATGTGTTCTTTTTTCCCTGTAATAAGAAATATAGTAATGGAGTCTTT
ATGTGTAAGTAACCAGTAAAATGGTTTGTGTAAACATGAATATCTCTGCATCTGTTAATTTTAACATATA
AGTTTGGATATGTGTTGTGGTTTCAACTAATTCAAGTACTTCCTTGATAATGTTTTCCTGTTTCTAGGCT
GCAAAACTATAGTAAATCTTTTAGGTTTTGGTAAAACCTAATTCCATTGGGTGTGGTTGGAGAGCATATA
GTTTTTGCGACGCTCTCCGCTGTCAGGAGCCCTGATTTTTTCACTACTAATAGTACTCACGGCGCAATAC
CAGCACAGCCTAGTCTCGCCAGAATGCTGGTCAGCATACGAAAGAGCTTAAGGCAGGCCAATTCCACTGT
CAGGGTCACTTGGGTGTTTAGCACTACCGACAGGTACGCTAGTATGCGTTCTTCCTACCAGAGGTCTGTG
GCCGCGTGGTCAAAAGTGCGGCTTTCGTATTTGCTGCTCGTGTTTACTCTCACAAACTTGACCTGCACGC
CAAAGAGATGCTTCTTGTGGAACTCGACAACGCAACAACGCGACGGATCTACGTCACAGCGTGCATAGTG
AAAACGGAGTTGCTGACGACGAAAGCGACATTGGGATCTGTCAGTTGTCATTCGCGAAAAACATCCGTCC
CCGAGGCGGACACTGATTGACGCGGTTTTGTAGAAGGTTAGGGGAATAGGTTAGATTGAGTGGCTTAAGA
ATGTAAAATCTGGGATTATAGTGTAGTAATCTCTGATTAACGGTGACGGTTTTAAGACAGGTGTTCGCAA
AATCAAGCGGGGTCATTTCAACAGATATTGCTGATGGTTTAGGCGTACAATGCCCTGAAGAATAATTAAG
AAAAAAGCACCCCTCGTCGCCTAGAATTACCTACCGCGGTCCACCATACCTTCGATTATCGCGCCCACTC
TCCCATTAGTCGGCAGAGGTGGTTGTGTTGCGATAGCCCAGTATGATATTCTAAGGCGTTACGCTGATGA
ATATTCTACAGAGTTGCCATAGGCGTTGAACGCTACACGGACGATACGAATTTACGTATAGAGCGGGTCA
TCGAAAGGTTATACTCTCGTAGTTAACATCTAGCCCGGCCCTATCAGTACAGCAGTGCCTTGAATGACAT
ACTCATCATTAAATTTTCTCTACAGCCAAACGACCAAGTGCATTTCCAGGGAGCGCGATGGAGATTCATT
CTCTCGCCAGCACTGTAATAGGCACTAAAAGAGTGATGATAATCATGAGTGCCGCGCTAAGGTGGTGTCG
GAACAAAGCGGTCTTACGGTCAGTCGTATTCCTTCTCGAGTTCCGTCCAGTTGAGCGTGTCACTCCCAGT
GTACCTGCAAGCCGAGATGGCTGTGCTTGGAGTCAATCGCATGTAGCATGGTCACCAGACACCGGGGCAC
CAGTTTTCACGCCTAAAGCATAAACGACGAGCAGTCATGAAAGTCTTAGTACTGGACGTGCCGTTTCACT
GCGAATATGACTCCCTCTTCTCTCACCAACCAGTCACGACCGCTTCACGCTAAGGTGCTGGCCACGTGCT
AACCTTCTTCTCTCACCAACCAGTCTGGCGTTGATGTGGATCGACTCTATAGCCATCTTCTCTCACCAAC
CAGTCCGAGGCCGTTCGTTTCCCGTCCTAATACCTCTACGTGCAAGCAGTATAAAAACAAAATACATAAA
CATAACTAAAATCTCATATCGTTGTAATTGTCATATACTAGTGGTAATTAAGTCCAGTTACACTTAAGGT
TAAATTTGCTGACTCTTTTTTACCTTTCATTTCTGAAAATGGTTCCTAATAAGGGTTCTTCTGATGTCTT
GTCCGAACATTCTGAGCCACAGTTCACTAAGCTGATCGCCCCTCAAGCCGGACCAAGGAAGTATAAGATC
GTGTACCGAAACTTACTGACTTTCGGATATTGGCACCTTTCTGCTGTTTATGGCTTGTACCTTTGTTTCA
CTTGTGCTAAATGGGCAACGATTTTGTTTGCCTTTTTTCTTTACGTGATAGCTGAAATTGGGATTACTGG
TGGAGCTCACAGACTTTGGGCACATAGAACTTACAAGGCTAAACTGCCCCTAGAAATTCTTCTTCTCATT
ATGAACTCCATAGCTTTTCAAGATACTGCATTTACTTGGGCCAGGGACCATAGACTTCACCACAAATACT
CAGATACTGATGCAGATCCTCACAACGCAACCCGGGGTTTTTTTTATTCCCACGTTGGGTGGTTGTTGGT
CAAAAAGCATCCAGAGGTTAAGGCTAGAGGAAAGTACTTGTCTCTCGATGACTTAAAGAATAACCCGCTA
TTGAAGTTCCAAAAAAAATACGCCATACTCGTAATTGGAACCTTATGTTTTTTGATGCCTACGTTCGTCC
CGGTATACTTTTGGGGTGAAGGCATCTCTACTGCATGGAACATCAATCTTTTACGATATGTCATGAACTT
AAATATGACTTTCCTAGTCAACTCTGCTGCCCATATATTTGGGAACAAGCCGTATGATAAATCAATAGCT
TCTGTGCAAAATATATCAGTTTCCCTGGCTACATTTGGGGAGGGTTTCCATAATTATCATCACACATATC
CCTGGGATTATCGTGCAGCAGAACTTGGAAACAATAGATTGAATATGACAACCGCCTTTATTGATTTCTT
CGCCTGGATAGGTTGGGCATATGATCTAAAGTCTGTGCCACAAGAGGCTATTGCAAAACGGTGCGCAAAA
ACTGGAGATGGTACTGATATGTGGGGTAGGAAACGTTGAGCTTAAACCCAACCATACATAATAAAAAGGC
GAGCTACCTCACCAACATGTTCTTGGTTCTTGATGGCTGCTTGAGGTTTTTCAACACAACATGAGTAAAA
TGGTCAATAAATATGGATATTCTCATCTTGCTTGATTCGGGCAGGTAGGATATCAGAGAATTCTAGGTAT
ATTTTGTAGGGAAAAAAAACTAGAATCTCTTCAGGATCTGGATCCTAATACAAGGACATATTAATATTCC
ATTTTATAAACTTTGCACAAGCAAGATCTAATTTTATGGAAGAACTGAAGGCTCTCGCGTATCATTTGCC
AAAATAATTACCATCTTTTGTAATCATCTTGGAAACTAGAGATAATATTGATAATATCCATAGTAATAAT
AATAATAAGAAGAACAAATATCATCATAACACAATAATATAGCCTTTTCATGTAAAATTTCATTTCAATG
AATAGCCATGTTAGCCCATTTTCTTTCAGGAAAGTTTATGCTTGCTTACATGAAGAAACAAAAAAAATTA
TGAGAAACAGAATTTACTCACTACTGTGCAAATTATATGTTCAACTGAGCAAACAAGTCTTCAACTACCT
CTCCTCAGAGTTGAATCTGTTCCATGCTTCCTATAGACACAAAAGAACGATAACCACTAAGATAATTCAA
AGAAGATAATAAAAGAGAATGGACCATGGGAAGAAGAGGGGGAGGTGAAGCTGGCGCTGTCATGAGACCG
GATCCTGACAGGATATATTGGCGGGTAAACCTAAGAGAAAAGAGCGTTTATTAGAATAATCGGATATTTA
AAAGGGCGTGAAAAGGTTTATCCGTTCGTCCATTTGTATGTGCATGCCAACCACAGGGTTCCCCTCGGGA
TCAAAGTACTTTGATCCAACCCCTCCGCTGCTATAGTGCAGTCGGCTTCTGACGTTCAGTGCAGCCGTCA
TCTGAAAACGACATGTCGCACAAGTCCTAAGTTACGCGACAGGCTGCCGCCCTGCCCTTTTCCTGGCGTT
TTCTTGTCGCGTGTTTTAGTCGCATAAAGTAGAATACTTGCGACTAGAACCGGAGACATTACGCCATGAA
CAAGAGCGCCGCCGCTGGCCTGCTGGGCTATGCCCGCGTCAGCACCGACGACCAGGACTTGACCAACCAA
CGGGCCGAACTGCACGCGGCCGGCTGCACCAAGCTGTTTTCCGAGAAGATCACCGGCACCAGGCGCGACC
GCCCGGAGCTGGCCAGGATGCTTGACCACCTACGCCCTGGCGACGTTGTGACAGTGACCAGGCTAGACCG
CCTGGCCCGCAGCACCCGCGACCTACTGGACATTGCCGAGCGCATCCAGGAGGCCGGCGCGGGCCTGCGT
AGCCTGGCAGAGCCGTGGGCCGACACCACCACGCCGGCCGGCCGCATGGTGTTGACCGTGTTCGCCGGCA
TTGCCGAGTTCGAGCGTTCCCTAATCATCGACCGCACCCGGAGCGGGCGCGAGGCCGCCAAGGCCCGAGG
CGTGAAGTTTGGCCCCCGCCCTACCCTCACCCCGGCACAGATCGCGCACGCCCGCGAGCTGATCGACCAG
GAAGGCCGCACCGTGAAAGAGGCGGCTGCACTGCTTGGCGTGCATCGCTCGACCCTGTACCGCGCACTTG
AGCGCAGCGAGGAAGTGACGCCCACCGAGGCCAGGCGGCGCGGTGCCTTCCGTGAGGACGCATTGACCGA
GGCCGACGCCCTGGCGGCCGCCGAGAATGAACGCCAAGAGGAACAAGCATGAAACCGCACCAGGACGGCC
AGGACGAACCGTTTTTCATTACCGAAGAGATCGAGGCGGAGATGATCGCGGCCGGGTACGTGTTCGAGCC
GCCCGCGCACCTCTCAACCGTGCGGCTGCATGAAATCCTGGCCGGTTTGTCTGATGCCAAGCTGGCGGCC
TGGCCGGCCAGCTTGGCCGCTGAAGAAACCGAGCGCCGCCGTCTAAAAAGGTGATGTGTATTTGAGTAAA
ACAGCTTGCGTCATGCGGTCGCTGCGTATATGATGCGATGAGTAAATAAACAAATACGCAAGGGGAACGC
ATGAAGGTTATCGCTGTACTTAACCAGAAAGGCGGGTCAGGCAAGACGACCATCGCAACCCATCTAGCCC
GCGCCCTGCAACTCGCCGGGGCCGATGTTCTGTTAGTCGATTCCGATCCCCAGGGCAGTGCCCGCGATTG
GGCGGCCGTGCGGGAAGATCAACCGCTAACCGTTGTCGGCATCGACCGCCCGACGATTGACCGCGACGTG
AAGGCCATCGGCCGGCGCGACTTCGTAGTGATCGACGGAGCGCCCCAGGCGGCGGACTTGGCTGTGTCCG
CGATCAAGGCAGCCGACTTCGTGCTGATTCCGGTGCAGCCAAGCCCTTACGACATATGGGCCACCGCCGA
CCTGGTGGAGCTGGTTAAGCAGCGCATTGAGGTCACGGATGGAAGGCTACAAGCGGCCTTTGTCGTGTCG
CGGGCGATCAAAGGCACGCGCATCGGCGGTGAGGTTGCCGAGGCGCTGGCCGGGTACGAGCTGCCCATTC
TTGAGTCCCGTATCACGCAGCGCGTGAGCTACCCAGGCACTGCCGCCGCCGGCACAACCGTTCTTGAATC
AGAACCCGAGGGCGACGCTGCCCGCGAGGTCCAGGCGCTGGCCGCTGAAATTAAATCAAAACTCATTTGA
GTTAATGAGGTAAAGAGAAAATGAGCAAAAGCACAAACACGCTAAGTGCCGGCCGTCCGAGCGCACGCAG
CAGCAAGGCTGCAACGTTGGCCAGCCTGGCAGACACGCCAGCCATGAAGCGGGTCAACTTTCAGTTGCCG
GCGGAGGATCACACCAAGCTGAAGATGTACGCGGTACGCCAAGGCAAGACCATTACCGAGCTGCTATCTG
AATACATCGCGCAGCTACCAGAGTAAATGAGCAAATGAATAAATGAGTAGATGAATTTTAGCGGCTAAAG
GAGGCGGCATGGAAAATCAAGAACAACCAGGCACCGACGCCGTGGAATGCCCCATGTGTGGAGGAACGGG
CGGTTGGCCAGGCGTAAGCGGCTGGGTTGCCTGCCGGCCCTGCAATGGCACTGGAACCCCCAAGCCCGAG
GAATCGGCGTGAGCGGTCGCAAACCATCCGGCCCGGTACAAATCGGCGCGGCGCTGGGTGATGACCTGGT
GGAGAAGTTGAAGGCCGCGCAGGCCGCCCAGCGGCAACGCATCGAGGCAGAAGCACGCCCCGGTGAATCG
TGGCAAGCGGCCGCTGATCGAATCCGCAAAGAATCCCGGCAACCGCCGGCAGCCGGTGCGCCGTCGATTA
GGAAGCCGCCCAAGGGCGACGAGCAACCAGATTTTTTCGTTCCGATGCTCTATGACGTGGGCACCCGCGA
TAGTCGCAGCATCATGGACGTGGCCGTTTTCCGTCTGTCGAAGCGTGACCGACGAGCTGGCGAGGTGATC
CGCTACGAGCTTCCAGACGGGCACGTAGAGGTTTCCGCAGGGCCGGCCGGCATGGCCAGTGTGTGGGATT
ACGACCTGGTACTGATGGCGGTTTCCCATCTAACCGAATCCATGAACCGATACCGGGAAGGGAAGGGAGA
CAAGCCCGGCCGCGTGTTCCGTCCACACGTTGCGGACGTACTCAAGTTCTGCCGGCGAGCCGATGGCGGA
AAGCAGAAAGACGACCTGGTAGAAACCTGCATTCGGTTAAACACCACGCACGTTGCCATGCAGCGTACGA
AGAAGGCCAAGAACGGCCGCCTGGTGACGGTATCCGAGGGTGAAGCCTTGATTAGCCGCTACAAGATCGT
AAAGAGCGAAACCGGGCGGCCGGAGTACATCGAGATCGAGCTAGCTGATTGGATGTACCGCGAGATCACA
GAAGGCAAGAACCCGGACGTGCTGACGGTTCACCCCGATTACTTTTTGATCGATCCCGGCATCGGCCGTT
TTCTCTACCGCCTGGCACGCCGCGCCGCAGGCAAGGCAGAAGCCAGATGGTTGTTCAAGACGATCTACGA
ACGCAGTGGCAGCGCCGGAGAGTTCAAGAAGTTCTGTTTCACCGTGCGCAAGCTGATCGGGTCAAATGAC
CTGCCGGAGTACGATTTGAAGGAGGAGGCGGGGCAGGCTGGCCCGATCCTAGTCATGCGCTACCGCAACC
TGATCGAGGGCGAAGCATCCGCCGGTTCCTAATGTACGGAGCAGATGCTAGGGCAAATTGCCCTAGCAGG
GGAAAAAGGTCGAAAAGGACTCTTTCCTGTGGATAGCACGTACATTGGGAACCCAAAGCCGTACATTGGG
AACCGGAACCCGTACATTGGGAACCCAAAGCCGTACATTGGGAACCGGTCACACATGTAAGTGACTGATA
TAAAAGAGAAAAAAGGCGATTTTTCCGCCTAAAACTCTTTAAAACTTATTAAAACTCTTAAAACCCGCCT
GGCCTGTGCATAACTGTCTGGCCAGCGCACAGCCGAAGAGCTGCAAAAAGCGCCTACCCTTCGGTCGCTG
CGCTCCCTACGCCCCGCCGCTTCGCGTCGGCCTATCGCGGCCGCTGGCCGCTCAAAAATGGCTGGCCTAC
GGCCAGGCAATCTACCAGGGCGCGGACAAGCCGCGCCGTCGCCACTCGACCGCCGGCGCCCACATCAAGG
CACCCTGCCTCGCGCGTTTCGGTGATGACGGTGAAAACCTCTGACACATGCAGCTCCCGGTGACGGTCAC
AGCTTGTCTGTAAGCGGATGCCGGGAGCAGACAAGCCCGTCAGGGCGCGTCAGCGGGTGTTGGCGGGTGT
CGGGGCGCAGCCATGACCCAGTCACGTAGCGATAGCGGAGTGTATACTGGCTTAACTATGCGGCATCAGA
GCAGATTGTACTGAGAGTGCACCATATGCGGTGTGAAATACCGCACAGATGCGTAAGGAGAAAATACCGC
ATCAGGCGCTCTTCCGCTTCCTCGCTCACTGACTCGCTGCGCTCGGTCGTTCGGCTGCGGCGAGCGGTAT
CAGCTCACTCAAAGGCGGTAATACGGTTATCCACAGAATCAGGGGATAACGCAGGAAAGAACATGTGAGC
AAAAGGCCAGCAAAAGGCCAGGAACCGTAAAAAGGCCGCGTTGCTGGCGTTTTTCCATAGGCTCCGCCCC
CCTGACGAGCATCACAAAAATCGACGCTCAAGTCAGAGGTGGCGAAACCCGACAGGACTATAAAGATACC
AGGCGTTTCCCCCTGGAAGCTCCCTCGTGCGCTCTCCTGTTCCGACCCTGCCGCTTACCGGATACCTGTC
CGCCTTTCTCCCTTCGGGAAGCGTGGCGCTTTCTCATAGCTCACGCTGTAGGTATCTCAGTTCGGTGTAG
GTCGTTCGCTCCAAGCTGGGCTGTGTGCACGAACCCCCCGTTCAGCCCGACCGCTGCGCCTTATCCGGTA
ACTATCGTCTTGAGTCCAACCCGGTAAGACACGACTTATCGCCACTGGCAGCAGCCACTGGTAACAGGAT
TAGCAGAGCGAGGTATGTAGGCGGTGCTACAGAGTTCTTGAAGTGGTGGCCTAACTACGGCTACACTAGA
AGGACAGTATTTGGTATCTGCGCTCTGCTGAAGCCAGTTACCTTCGGAAAAAGAGTTGGTAGCTCTTGAT
CCGGCAAACAAACCACCGCTGGTAGCGGTGGTTTTTTTGTTTGCAAGCAGCAGATTACGCGCAGAAAAAA
AGGATCTCAAGAAGATCCTTTGATCTTTTCTACGGGGTCTGACGCTCAGTGGAACGAAAACTCACGTTAA
GGGATTTTGGTCATGCATTCTAGGTGATTATTTGCCGACTACCTTGGTGATCTCGCCTTTCACGTAGTGG
ACAAATTCTTCCAACTGATCTGCGCGCGAGGCCAAGCGATCTTCTTCTTGTCCAAGATAAGCCTGTCTAG
CTTCAAGTATGACGGGCTGATACTGGGCCGGCAGGCGCTCCATTGCCCAGTCGGCAGCGACATCCTTCGG
CGCGATTTTGCCGGTTACTGCGCTGTACCAAATGCGGGACAACGTAAGCACTACATTTCGCTCATCACCA
GCCCAGTCGGGCGGCGAGTTCCATAGCGTTAAGGTTTCATTTAGCGCCTCAAATAGATCCTGTTCAGGAA
CCGGATCAAAGAGTTCCTCCGCCGCTGGACCTACCAAGGCAACGCTATGTTCTCTTGCTTTTGTCAGCAA
GATAGCCAGATCAATGTCGATCGTGGCTGGCTCGAAGATACCTGCAAGAATGTCATTGCGCTGCCATTCT
CCAAATTGCAGTTCGCGCTTAGCTGGATAACGCCACGGAATGATGTCGTCGTGCACAACAATGGTGACTT
